>Addgene plasmid #137045 | pelB-MBP-P66-ss | addgene full sequence | sequence record 291951 | Addgene NGS Result
TTGGCGAATGGG
[124 nt withheld, positions 13-136]
C
[91 nt withheld, positions 138-228]
A
[49 nt withheld, positions 230-278]
CCTTTGACGTTGGAGTCCACGTTCTTT
[37 nt withheld, positions 306-342]
ACCCTATCTCGGTCTATTCTTTTGATTTATAAGGGATTTTGCCGATTTCGGCCTATTGGTTAAAAAATGA
GCTGATTTAACAAAAATTTAACGCGAATTTTAACAAAATATTAACGCTTACAATTTAGGTGGCACTTTTC
GGGGAAATGTGCGCGGAACCCCTATTTGTTTATTTTTCTAAATACATTCAAATATGTATCCGCTCATGAA
TTAATTCTTAGAAAAACTCATCGAGCATCAAATGAAACTGCAATTTATTCATATCAGGATTATCAATACC
ATATTTTTGAAAAAGCCGTTTCTGTAATGAAGGAGAAAACTCACCGAGGCAGTTCCATAGGATGGCAAGA
TCCTGGTATCGGTCTGCGATTCCGACTCGTCCAACATCAATACAACCTATTAATTTCCCCTCGTCAAAAA
TAAGGTTATCAAGTGAGAAATCACCATGAGTGACGACTGAATCCGGTGAGAATGGCAAAAGTTTATGCAT
TTCTTTCCAGACTTGTTCAACAGGCCAGCCATTACGCTCGTCATCAAAATCACTCGCATCAACCAAACCG
TTATTCATTCGTGATTGCGCCTGAGCGAGACGAAATACGCGATCGCTGTTAAAAGGACAATTACAAACAG
GAATCGAATGCAACCGGCGCAGGAACACTGCCAGCGCATCAACAATATTTTCACCTGAATCAGGATATTC
TTCTAATACCTGGAATGCTGTTTTCCCGGGGATCGCAGTGGTGAGTAACCATGCATCATCAGGAGTACGG
ATAAAATGCTTGATGGTCGGAAGAGGCATAAATTCCGTCAGCCAGTTTAGTCTGACCATCTCATCTGTAA
CATCATTGGCAACGCTACCTTTGCCATGTTTCAGAAACAACTCTGGCGCATCGGGCTTCCCATACAATCG
ATAGATTGTCGCACCTGATTGCCCGACATTATCGCGAGCCCATTTATACCCATATAAATCAGCATCCATG
TTGGAATTTAATCGCGGCCTAGAGCAAGACGTTTCCCGTTGAATATGGCTCATAACACCCCTTGTATTAC
TGTTTATGTAAGCAGACAGTTTTATTGTTCATGACCAAAATCCCTTAACGTGAGTTTTCGTTCCACTGAG
CGTCAGACCCCGTAGAAAAGATCAAAGGATCTTCTTGAGATCCTTTTTTTCTGCGCGTAATCTGCTGCTT
GCAAACAAAAAAACCACCGCTACCAGCGGTGGTTTGTTTGCCGGATCAAGAGCTACCAACTCTTTTTCCG
AAGGTAACTGGCTTCAGCAGAGCGCAGATACCAAATACTGTCCTTCTAGTGTAGCCGTAGTTAGGCCACC
ACTTCAAGAACTCTGTAGCACCGCCTACATACCTCGCTCTGCTAATCCTGTTACCAGTGGCTGCTGCCAG
TGGCGATAAGTCGTGTCTTACCGGGTTGGACTCAAGACGATAGTTACCGGATAAGGCGCAGCGGTCGGGC
TGAACGGGGGGTTCGTGCACACAGCCCAGCTTGGAGCGAACGACCTACACCGAACTGAGATACCTACAGC
GTGAGCTATGAGAAAGCGCCACGCTTCCCGAAGGGAGAAAGGCGGACAGGTATCCGGTAAGCGGCAGGGT
CGGAACAGGAGAGCGCACGAGGGAGCTTCCAGGGGGAAACGCCTGGTATCTTTATAGTCCTGTCGGGTTT
CGCCACCTCTGACTTGAGCGTCGATTTTTGTGATGCTCGTCAGGGGGGCGGAGCCTATGGAAAAACGCCA
GCAACGCGGCCTTTTTACGGTTCCTGGCCTTTTGCTGGCCTTTTGCTCACATGTTCTTTCCTGCGTTATC
CCCTGATTCTGTGGATAACCGTATTACCGCCTTTGAGTGAGCTGATACCGCTCGCCGCAGCCGAACGACC
GAGCGCAGCGAGTCAGTGAGCGAGGAAGCGGAAGAGCGCCTGATGCGGTATTTTCTCCTTACGCATCTGT
GCGGTATTTCACACCGCAATGGTGCACTCTCAGTACAATCTGCTCTGATGCCGCATAGTTAAGCCAGTAT
ACACTCCGCTATCGCTACGTGACTGGGTCATGGCTGCGCCCCGACACCCGCCAACACCCGCTGACGCGCC
CTGACGGGCTTGTCTGCTCCCGGCATCCGCTTACAGACAAGCTGTGACCGTCTCCGGGAGCTGCATGTGT
CAGAGGTTTTCACCGTCATCACCGAAACGCGCGAGGCAGCTGCGGTAAAGCTCATCAGCGTGGTCGTGAA
GCGATTCACAGATGTCTGCCTGTTCATCCGCGTCCAGCTCGTTGAGTTTCTCCAGAAGCGTTAATGTCTG
GCTTCTGATAAAGCGGGCCATGTTAAGGGCGGTTTTTTCCTGTTTGGTCACTGATGCCTCCGTGTAAGGG
GGATTTCTGTTCATGGGGGTAATGATACCGATGAAACGAGAGAGGATGCTCACGATACGGGTTACTGATG
ATGAACATGCCCGGTTACTGGAACGTTGTGAGGGTAAACAACTGGCGGTATGGATGCGGCGGGACCAGAG
AAAAATCACTCAGGGTCAATGCCAGCGCTTCGTTAATACAGATGTAGGTGTTCCACAGGGTAGCCAGCAG
CATCCTGCGATGCAGATCCGGAACATAATGGTGCAGGGCGCTGACTTCCGCGTTTCCAGACTTTACGAAA
CACGGAAACCGAAGACCATTCATGTTGTTGCTCAGGTCGCAGACGTTTTGCAGCAGCAGTCGCTTCACGT
TCGCTCGCGTATCGGTGATTCATTCTGCTAACCAGTAAGGCAACCCCGCCAGCCTAGCCGGGTCCTCAAC
GACAGGAGCACGATCATGCGCACCCGTGGGGCCGCCATGCCGGCGATAATGGCCTGCTTCTCGCCGAAAC
GTTTGGTGGCGGGACCAGTGACGAAGGCTTGAGCGAGGGCGTGCAAGATTCCGAATACCGCAAGCGACAG
GCCGATCATCGTCGCGCTCCAGCGAAAGCGGTCCTCGCCGAAAATGACCCAGAGCGCTGCCGGCACCTGT
CCTACGAGTTGCATGATAAAGAAGACAGTCATAAGTGCGGCGACGATAGTCATGCCCCGCGCCCACCGGA
AGGAGCTGACTGGGTTGAAGGCTCTCAAGGGCATCGGTCGAGATCCCGGTGCCTAATGAGTGAGCTAACT
TACATTAATTGCGTTGCGCTCACTGCCCGCTTTCCAGTCGGGAAACCTGTCGTGCCAGCTGCATTAATGA
ATCGGCCAACGCGCGGGGAGAGGCGGTTTGCGTATTGGGCGCCAGGGTGGTTTTTCTTTTCACCAGTGAG
ACGGGCAACAGCTGATTGCCCTTCACCGCCTGGCCCTGAGAGAGTTGCAGCAAGCGGTCCACGCTGGTTT
GCCCCAGCAGGCGAAAATCCTGTTTGATGGTGGTTAACGGCGGGATATAACATGAGCTGTCTTCGGTATC
GTCGTATCCCACTACCGAGATATCCGCACCAACGCGCAGCCCGGACTCGGTAATGGCGCGCATTGCGCCC
AGCGCCATCTGATCGTTGGCAACCAGCATCGCAGTGGGAACGATGCCCTCATTCAGCATTTGCATGGTTT
GTTGAAAACCGGACATGGCACTCCAGTCGCCTTCCCGTTCCGCTATCGGCTGAATTTGATTGCGAGTGAG
ATATTTATGCCAGCCAGCCAGACGCAGACGCGCCGAGACAGAACTTAATGGGCCCGCTAACAGCGCGATT
TGCTGGTGACCCAATGCGACCAGATGCTCCACGCCCAGTCGCGTACCGTCTTCATGGGAGAAAATAATAC
TGTTGATGGGTGTCTGGTCAGAGACATCAAGAAATAACGCCGGAACATTAGTGCAGGCAGCTTCCACAGC
AATGGCATCCTGGTCATCCAGCGGATAGTTAATGATCAGCCCACTGACGCGTTGCGCGAGAAGATTGTGC
ACCGCCGCTTTACAGGCTTCGACGCCGCTTCGTTCTACCATCGACACCACCACGCTGGCACCCAGTTGAT
CGGCGCGAGATTTAATCGCCGCGACAATTTGCGACGGCGCGTGCAGGGCCAGACTGGAGGTGGCAACGCC
AATCAGCAACGACTGTTTGCCCGCCAGTTGTTGTGCCACGCGGTTGGGAATGTAATTCAGCTCCGCCATC
GCCGCTTCCACTTTTTCCCGCGTTTTCGCAGAAACGTGGCTGGCCTGGTTCACCACGCGGGAAACGGTCT
GATAAGAGACACCGGCATACTCTGCGACATCGTATAACGTTACTGGTTTCACATTCACCACCCTGAATTG
ACTCTCTTCCGGGCGCTATCATGCCATACCGCGAAAGGTTTTGCGCCATTCGATGGTGTCCGGGATCTCG
ACGCTCTCCCTTATGCGACTCCTGCATTAGGAAGCAGCCCAGTAGTAGGTTGAGGCCGTTGAGCACCGCC
GCCGCAAGGAATGGTGCATGCAAGGAGATGGCGCCCAACAGTCCCCCGGCCACGGGGCCTGCCACCATAC
CCACGCCGAAACAAGCGCTCATGAGCCCGAAGTGGCGAGCCCGATCTTCCCCATCGGTGATGTCGGCGAT
ATAGGCGCCAGCAACCGCACCTGTGGCGCCGGTGATGCCGGCCACGATGCGTCCGGCGTAGAGGATCGAG
ATCTCGATCCCGCGAAATTAATACGACTCACTATAGGGGAATTGTGAGCGGATAACAATTCCCCTCTAGA
AATAATTTTGTTTAACTTTAAGAAGGAGATATACATATGAAATACCTGCTGCCGACCGCTGCTGCTGGTC
TGCTGCTTCTCGCTGCCCAGCCGGCGATGGCCATGGATATCGGAATTAATTCGGATCCGAATTCGAGCTC
ACATCACCATCACCATCACCATCACCATCACCCCATGAAAATCGAAGAAGGTAAACTGGTAATCTGGATT
AACGGCGATAAAGGCTATAACGGTCTCGCTGAAGTCGGTAAGAAATTCGAGAAAGATACCGGAATTAAAG
TCACCGTTGAGCATCCGGATAAACTGGAAGAGAAATTCCCACAGGTTGCGGCAACTGGCGATGGCCCTGA
CATTATCTTCTGGGCACACGACCGCTTTGGTGGCTACGCTCAATCTGGCCTGTTGGCTGAAATCACCCCG
GACAAAGCGTTCCAGGACAAGCTGTATCCGTTTACCTGGGATGCCGTACGTTACAACGGCAAGCTGATTG
CTTACCCGATCGCTGTTGAAGCGTTATCGCTGATTTATAACAAAGATCTGCTGCCGAACCCGCCAAAAAC
CTGGGAAGAGATCCCGGCGCTGGATAAAGAACTGAAAGCGAAAGGTAAGAGCGCGCTGATGTTCAACCTG
CAAGAACCGTACTTCACCTGGCCGCTGATTGCTGCTGACGGGGGTTATGCGTTCAAGTATGAAAACGGCA
AGTACGACATTAAAGACGTGGGCGTGGATAACGCTGGCGCGAAAGCGGGTCTGACCTTCCTGGTTGACCT
GATTAAAAACAAACACATGAATGCAGACACCGATTACTCCATCGCAGAAGCTGCCTTTAATAAAGGCGAA
ACAGCGATGACCATCAACGGCCCGTGGGCATGGTCCAACATCGACACCAGCAAAGTGAATTATGGTGTAA
CGGTACTGCCGACCTTCAAGGGTCAACCATCCAAACCGTTCGTTGGCGTGCTGAGCGCAGGTATTAACGC
CGCCAGTCCGAACAAAGAGCTGGCAAAAGAGTTCCTCGAAAACTATCTGCTGACTGATGAAGGTCTGGAA
GCGGTTAATAAAGACAAACCGCTGGGTGCCGTAGCGCTGAAGTCTTACGAGGAAGAGTTGGCGAAAGATC
CACGTATTGCCGCCACTATGGAAAACGCCCAGAAAGGTGAAATCATGCCGAACATCCCGCAGATGTCCGC
TTTCTGGTATGCCGTGCGTACTGCGGTGATCAACGCCGCCAGCGGTCGTCAGACTGTCGATGAAGCCCTG
AAAGACGCGCAGACTCCGGGTAGCGAAAACCTGTACTTCCAAGCGGATGCGCTGAAAGAAAAGGACATCT
TCAAAATTAACCCGTGGATGCCGACCTTCGGTTTTGAGAACACCAGCGAATTTCGTCTGGACATGGATGA
GCTGGTGCCGGGCTTCGAAAACAAAAGCAAGATCACCATTAAACTGAAGCCGTTTGAGGCGAACCCGGAA
CTGGGCAAGGACGATCCGTTCAGCGCGTACATTAAAGTGGAGGATCTGGCGCTGAAGGCGGAAGGTAAGA
AAGGCGACCAATTCAAAATCGATGTTGGCGACATTACCGCGCAGATCAACATGTACGACTTCTTTATCAA
GATTAGCACCATGACCGACTTCGATTTTAACAAAGAGAGCCTGTTCAGCTTTGCGCCGATGACCGGTTTT
AAGAGCACCTACTATGGCTTCCCGAGCAACGATCGTGCGGTTCGTGGCACCATCCTGGCGCGTGGCACCA
GCAAAAACATCGGCACCATTCAACTGGGCTACAAACTGCCGAAGCTGGACCTGACCTTTGCGATCGGTGG
CACCGGCACCGGTAACCGTAACCAGGAAAACGACAAGGATACCCCGTACAACAAAACCTATCAGGGCATT
CTGTATGGTATCCAAGCGACCTGGAAACCGATTAAGAACCTGCTGGATCAGAACGAGGACACCAAGAGCG
TGATCGCGGAGACCCCGTTTGAACTGAACTTCGGTCTGAGCGGCGCGTATGGTAACGAAACCTTTAACAA
CAGCAGCATCACCTACAGCCTGAAAGATAAGAGCGTGGTTGGTAACGACCTGCTGAGCCCGACCCTGAGC
AACAGCGCGATTCTGGCGAGCTTCGGTGCGAAATATAAGCTGGGCCTGACCAAAATTAACGATAAGAACA
CCTACCTGATCCTGCAGATGGGCACCGATTTTGGTATCGACCCGTTCGCGAGCGACTTTAGCATTTTCGG
TCACATCAGCAAGGCGGCGAACTTCAAGAAAGAGACCCCGAGCGATCCGAACAAGAAAGCGGAAATCTTT
GACCCGAACGGTAACGCGCTGAATTTCAGCAAAAACACCGAGCTGGGCATTGCGTTTAGCACCGGCGCGA
GCATCGGTTTCGCGTGGAACAAAGATACCGGCGAGAAGGAAAGCTGGGCGATCAAGGGCAGCGATAGCTA
CAGCACCCGTCTGTTTGGTGAACAAGACAAGAAAAGCGGCGTGGCGCTGGGTATTAGCTATGGCCAGAAC
CTGTACCGTAGCAAAGACACCGAGAAACGTCTGAAGACCATTAGCGAAAACGCGTTCCAAAGCCTGAACG
TTGAGATCAGCAGCTATGAAGATAACAAGAAAGGTATCATCAACGGTCTGGGCTGGATCACCAGCATTGG
CCTGTATGACATTCTGCGTCAGAAAAGCGTGGAGAACTACCCGACCACCATCAGCAGCACCACCGAGAAC
AACCAGACCGAACAAAGCAGCACCAGCACCAAGACCACCACCCCGAACCTGACCTTCGAGGATGCGATGA
AACTGGGTCTGGCGCTGTACCTGGACTATGCGATCCCGATTGCGAGCATCAGCACCGAAGCGTACGTGGT
TCCGTATATTGGTGCGTACATCCTGGGCCCGAGCAACAAGCTGAGCAGCGATGCGACCAAAATCTACCTG
AAGACCGGTCTGAGCCTGGAGAAACTGATTCGTTTTACCACCATCAGCCTGGGCTGGGACAGCAACAACA
TCATTGAACTGGCGAACAAGAACACCAACAACGCGGCGATTGGTAGCGCGTTTCTGCAATTCAAAATCGC
GTACAGCGGTAGCTAATAACTCGAGCACCACCACCACCACCACTGAGATCCGGCTGCTAACAAAGCCCGA
AAGGAAGCTGAGTTGGCTGCTGCCACCGCTGAGCAATAACTAGCATAACCCCTTGGGGCCTCTAAACGGG
TCTTGAGGGGTTTTTTGCTGAAAGGAGGAACTATATCCGGA
Features (pLannotate 1.2.2; 22 found; start..end, strand, type, name):
     13..441     +  rep_origin     f1 ori (sequence partly withheld): f1 bacteriophage origin of replication; arrow indicates direction of (+) strand synthesis
    494..551     +  promoter       AmpR promoter (fragment): bla
    560..1375    -  CDS            KanR: aminoglycoside phosphotransferase; aph(3')-Ia; confers resistance to kanamycin in bacteria or G418 (Geneticin®) in eukaryotes
   1497..2085    +  rep_origin     ori: high-copy-number ColE1/pMB1/pBR322/pUC origin of replication
   2271..2410    -  misc_feature   bom: basis of mobility region from pBR322
   2512..2703    -  CDS            rop: Rop protein, which maintains plasmids at low copy number; rop
   2720..3100    +  CDS            YPB1_ECOLX: Protein predicted: Swiss-Prot protein existence level 4. From Escherichia coli.
   3172..3463    -  CDS            TcR (fragment): tetracycline efflux protein; tet; confers resistance to tetracycline
   3478..3499    -  protein_bind   CAP binding site: CAP binding activates transcription in the presence of cAMP. E. coli catabolite activator protein
   3512..4594    -  CDS            lacI: lac repressor; lacI; The lac repressor binds to the lac operator to inhibit transcription in E. coli. This inhibition can be relieved by adding lactose or isopropyl-β-D-thiogalactopyranoside (IPTG).
   4595..4672    -  promoter       lacI promoter: lacI
   4680..4959    -  CDS            TcR (fragment): tetracycline efflux protein; tet; confers resistance to tetracycline
   4981..4999    +  promoter       T7 promoter: promoter for bacteriophage T7 RNA polymerase
   5000..5024    +  protein_bind   lac operator: The lac repressor binds to the lac operator to inhibit transcription in E. coli. This inhibition can be relieved by adding lactose or isopropyl-β-D-thiogalactopyranoside (IPTG). lac repressor encoded by lacI
   5039..5061    +  RBS            RBS: efficient ribosome binding site from bacteriophage T7 gene 10 (Olins and Rangwala, 1989)
   5069..5134    +  sig_peptide    pelB signal sequence: leader peptide for secretion; pelB (fragment)
   5177..5200    +  CDS            8xHis: 8xHis affinity tag
   5207..6307    +  CDS            MBP: maltose binding protein from E. coli; malE (mutated); This version of the gene does not encode a signal sequence, so MBP will remain in the cytosol.
   6317..6333    +  CDS            TEV site (fragment): tobacco etch virus (TEV) protease recognition and cleavage site
   8138..8155    +  CDS            9xHis (fragment): 9xHis affinity tag
   8165..8214    +  CDS            SET1 (fragment): solubility-enhancement tag derived from T7 phage gene 10B
   8222..8269    +  terminator     T7 terminator: transcription terminator for bacteriophage T7 RNA polymerase
