[The description below was written by a language model from this plasmid's Addgene catalogue record and pLannotate feature annotations shown in this document.]
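Description:
pelB-MBP-P66-ss is a bacterial expression plasmid of about 8.3 kb built on the pelB-MBP backbone, a pET-style vector for T7-driven protein production in E. coli. It carries a kanamycin resistance gene (aph(3')-Ia) for selection. Replication comes from a ColE1/pMB1-type origin accompanied by the bom region and the rop gene, which fits the low copy number recorded in the catalogue. An f1 origin is also present, along with remnants of a tetracycline resistance gene that appear only as fragments. The plasmid supplies its own lacI gene and promoter, so the lac repressor can hold the T7 promoter/lac operator (T7lac) unit off until it is induced in a host that provides T7 RNA polymerase.

The expression cassette runs from T7lac through a T7 gene 10 ribosome binding site into a single fusion protein. Its parts, in order, are a PelB signal peptide, a polyhistidine tag, mature maltose binding protein, a TEV protease cleavage site, and mature P66 (BB0603, residues 22–618) from Borrelia burgdorferi B31. A T7 terminator follows. The depositor describes the tag as His10, whereas the automated annotation calls it 8xHis. The P66 coding region lacks its native signal peptide, is otherwise wild-type in protein sequence, and was codon-optimized for E. coli and inserted by ligation-independent cloning. It is not itself annotated in the feature table but corresponds to the gap between the TEV site and the downstream elements. A short His-tag fragment and a SET1 fragment are annotated after the insert, and the record does not say whether they are translated.

PelB directs the fusion for export across the inner membrane, MBP aids solubility, the His tag allows affinity purification, and TEV cleavage removes the N-terminal fusion partners from P66. The associated work concerns membrane-directed expression of Lyme disease virulence factors in E. coli.
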