Addgene plasmid #137045: pelB-MBP-P66-ss
Purpose: E. coli expression clone (T7lac promoter) for mature P66 (aa 22-618) from B. burgdorferi with N-terminal PelB signal peptide + His10 + mature maltose binding protein + TEV protease cleavage
Depositing lab: Debra Hansen. Depositing organization: Arizona State University. Publication: Membrane directed expression in Escherichia coli of BBA57 and other virulence factors from the Lyme disease agent Borrelia burgdorferi. Robertson KE, Truong CD, Craciunescu FM, Chiu PL, Fromme P, Hansen DT. Sci Rep. 2019 Nov 26;9(1):17606. doi: 10.1038/s41598-019-53830-x. PubMed 31772280.
Backbone
  Vector backbone: pelB-MBP (DNASU access no. EvNO00813783)
  Vector type: Bacterial Expression
Growth in bacteria
  Bacterial resistance: Kanamycin, 50 μg/mL
  Growth temperature: 37°C
  Growth strain: DH5alpha
  Copy number: Low Copy
Gene/Insert
  Gene/Insert name: AAC66949.1 (alt name: P66 BB0603)
  Species: Borrelia burgdorferi B31
  Mutation: mature P66: lacks the P66 signal peptide
  Entrez Gene: p66 (a.k.a. BB_0603)
  Promoter: T7lac
  Tag / fusion protein: PelB signal peptide + His10 + maltose binding protein + TEV protease cleavage (N terminal on backbone)
  Cloning method: Ligation Independent Cloning
  Sequencing primers: 5′ GAAAGGTGAAATCATGCCGAACATC; 3′ GCTAGTTATTGCTCAGCGG
Terms and licenses: Academic/Nonprofit Terms; Industry Terms: Not Available to Industry
Depositor comments: This plasmid uses the T7lac promoter to express in E. coli the mature (lacking the signal peptide), wild-type protein containing an N-terminal PelB signal peptide + His10 + mature maltose binding protein + TEV protease cleavage site. The gene encoding the protein does not have the same DNA sequence as B. burgdorferi because the gene has been optimized for expression in E. coli.
How to cite: pelB-MBP-P66-ss was a gift from Debra Hansen (Addgene plasmid # 137045 ; http://n2t.net/addgene:137045 ; RRID:Addgene_137045)
